>Addgene plasmid #216279 | G1088E_pLenti-CMV-mNeonGreen-2A-HygroR | addgene full sequence | sequence record 429912 | Addgene NGS Result
GACAGGGGCTCGGCTGTTGGGCACTGACAATTCCGTGGTGTTGTCGGGGAAGCTGACGTCCTTTCCATGG
CTGCTCGCCTGTGTTGCCACCTGGATTCTGCGCGGGACGTCCTTCTGCTACGTCCCTTCGGCCCTCAATC
CAGCGGACCTTCCTTCCCGCGGCCTGCTGCCGGCTCTGCGGCCTCTTCCGCGTCTTCGCCTTCGCCCTCA
GACGAGTCGGATCTCCCTTTGGGCCGCCTCCCCGCCTGGAATTCTGCAGATATCCGGTTAGTAATGAGTT
TGGAATTAATTCTGTGCACAATTCGAGCTCGGTACCTTTAAGACCAATGACTTACAAGGCAGCTGTAGAT
CTTAGCCACTTTTTAAAAGAAAAGGGGGGACTGGAAGGGCTAGCTCACTCCCAACGAAGACAAGATCTGC
TTTTTGCTTGTACTGGGTCTCTCTGGTTAGACCAGATCTGAGCCTGGGAGCTCTCTGGCTAACTAGGGAA
CCCACTGCTTAAGCCTCAATAAAGCTTGCCTTGAGTGCTTCAAGTAGTGTGTGCCCGTCTGTTGTGTGAC
TCTGGTAACTAGAGATCCCTCAGACCCTTTTAGTCAGTGTGGAAAATCTCTAGCAGTAGTAGTTCATGTC
ATCTTATTATTCAGTATTTATAACTTGCAAAGAAATGAATATCAGAGAGTGAGAGGAACTTGTTTATTGC
AGCTTATAATGGTTACAAATAAAGCAATAGCATCACAAATTTCACAAATAAAGCATTTTTTTCACTGCAT
TCTAGTTGTGGTTTGTCCAAACTCATCAATGTATCTTATCATGTCTGGCTCTAGCTATCCCGCCCCTAAC
TCCGCCCATCCCGCCCCTAACTCCGCCCAGTTCCGCCCATTCTCCGCCCCATGGCTGACTAATTTTTTTT
ATTTATGCAGAGGCCGAGGCCGCCTCGGCCTCTGAGCTATTCCAGAAGTAGTGAGGAGGCTTTTTTGGAG
GCCTAGGGACGTACCCAATTCGCCCTATAGTGAGTCGTATTACGCGCGCTCACTGGCCGTCGTTTTACAA
CGTCGTGACTGGGAAAACCCTGGCGTTACCCAACTTAATCGCCTTGCAGCACATCCCCCTTTCGCCAGCT
GGCGTAATAGCGAAGAGGCCCGCACCGATCACCCTTCCCAACAGTTGCGCAGCCTGAATGGCGAATGGG
[124 nt withheld, positions 1190-1313]
C
[91 nt withheld, positions 1315-1405]
A
[49 nt withheld, positions 1407-1455]
CCTTTGACGTTGGAGTCCACGTTCTTT
[37 nt withheld, positions 1483-1519]
ACCCTATCTCGGTCTATTCTTTTGATTTATAAGGGATTTTGCCGATTTCGGCCTATTGGTTAAAAAATGA
GCTGATTTAACAAAAATTTAACGCGAATTTTAACAAAATATTAACGCTTACAATTTAGGTGGCACTTTTC
GGGGAAATGTGCGCGGAACCCCTATTTGTTTATTTTTCTAAATACATTCAAATATGTATCCGCTCATGAG
ACAATAACCCTGATAAATGCTTCAATAATATTGAAAAAGGAAGAGTATGAGTATTCAACATTTCCGTGTC
GCCCTTATTCCCTTTTTTGCGGCATTTTGCCTTCCTGTTTTTGCTCACCCAGAAACGCTGGTGAAAGTAA
AAGATGCTGAAGATCAGTTGGGTGCACGAGTGGGTTACATCGAACTGGATCTCAACAGCGGTAAGATCCT
TGAGAGTTTTCGCCCCGAAGAACGTTTTCCAATGATGAGCACTTTTAAAGTTCTGCTATGTGGCGCGGTA
TTATCCCGTATTGACGCCGGGCAAGAGCAACTCGGTCGCCGCATACACTATTCTCAGAATGACTTGGTTG
AGTACTCACCAGTCACAGAAAAGCATCTTACGGATGGCATGACAGTAAGAGAATTATGCAGTGCTGCCAT
AACCATGAGTGATAACACTGCGGCCAACTTACTTCTGACAACGATCGGAGGACCGAAGGAGCTAACCGCT
TTTTTGCACAACATGGGGGATCATGTAACTCGCCTTGATCGTTGGGAACCGGAGCTGAATGAAGCCATAC
CAAACGACGAGCGTGACACCACGATGCCTGTAGCAATGGCAACAACGTTGCGCAAACTATTAACTGGCGA
ACTACTTACTCTAGCTTCCCGGCAACAATTAATAGACTGGATGGAGGCGGATAAAGTTGCAGGACCACTT
CTGCGCTCGGCCCTTCCGGCTGGCTGGTTTATTGCTGATAAATCTGGAGCCGGTGAGCGTGGGTCTCGCG
GTATCATTGCAGCACTGGGGCCAGATGGTAAGCCCTCCCGTATCGTAGTTATCTACACGACGGGGAGTCA
GGCAACTATGGATGAACGAAATAGACAGATCGCTGAGATAGGTGCCTCACTGATTAAGCATTGGTAACTG
TCAGACCAAGTTTACTCATATATACTTTAGATTGATTTAAAACTTCATTTTTAATTTAAAAGGATCTAGG
TGAAGATCCTTTTTGATAATCTCATGACCAAAATCCCTTAACGTGAGTTTTCGTTCCACTGAGCGTCAGA
CCCCGTAGAAAAGATCAAAGGATCTTCTTGAGATCCTTTTTTTCTGCGCGTAATCTGCTGCTTGCAAACA
AAAAAACCACCGCTACCAGCGGTGGTTTGTTTGCCGGATCAAGAGCTACCAACTCTTTTTCCGAAGGTAA
CTGGCTTCAGCAGAGCGCAGATACCAAATACTGTTCTTCTAGTGTAGCCGTAGTTAGGCCACCACTTCAA
GAACTCTGTAGCACCGCCTACATACCTCGCTCTGCTAATCCTGTTACCAGTGGCTGCTGCCAGTGGCGAT
AAGTCGTGTCTTACCGGGTTGGACTCAAGACGATAGTTACCGGATAAGGCGCAGCGGTCGGGCTGAACGG
GGGGTTCGTGCACACAGCCCAGCTTGGAGCGAACGACCTACACCGAACTGAGATACCTACAGCGTGAGCT
ATGAGAAAGCGCCACGCTTCCCGAAGGGAGAAAGGCGGACAGGTATCCGGTAAGCGGCAGGGTCGGAACA
GGAGAGCGCACGAGGGAGCTTCCAGGGGGAAACGCCTGGTATCTTTATAGTCCTGTCGGGTTTCGCCACC
TCTGACTTGAGCGTCGATTTTTGTGATGCTCGTCAGGGGGGCGGAGCCTATGGAAAAACGCCAGCAACGC
GGCCTTTTTACGGTTCCTGGCCTTTTGCTGGCCTTTTGCTCACATGTTCTTTCCTGCGTTATCCCCTGAT
TCTGTGGATAACCGTATTACCGCCTTTGAGTGAGCTGATACCGCTCGCCGCAGCCGAACGACCGAGCGCA
GCGAGTCAGTGAGCGAGGAAGCGGAAGAGCGCCCAATACGCAAACCGCCTCTCCCCGCGCGTTGGCCGAT
TCATTAATGCAGCTGGCACGACAGGTTTCCCGACTGGAAAGCGGGCAGTGAGCGCAACGCAATTAATGTG
AGTTAGCTCACTCATTAGGCACCCCAGGCTTTACACTTTATGCTTCCGGCTCGTATGTTGTGTGGAATTG
TGAGCGGATAACAATTTCACACAGGAAACAGCTATGACCATGATTACGCCAAGCGCGCAATTAACCCTCA
CTAAAGGGAACAAAAGCTGGAGCTGCAAGCTTAATGTAGTCTTATGCAATACTCTTGTAGTCTTGCAACA
TGGTAACGATGAGTTAGCAACATGCCTTACAAGGAGAGAAAAAGCACCGTGCATGCCGATTGGTGGAAGT
AAGGTGGTACGATCGTGCCTTATTAGGAAGGCAACAGACGGGTCTGACATGGATTGGACGAACCACTGAA
TTGCCGCATTGCAGAGATATTGTATTTAAGTGCCTAGCTCGATACATAAACGGGTCTCTCTGGTTAGACC
AGATCTGAGCCTGGGAGCTCTCTGGCTAACTAGGGAACCCACTGCTTAAGCCTCAATAAAGCTTGCCTTG
AGTGCTTCAAGTAGTGTGTGCCCGTCTGTTGTGTGACTCTGGTAACTAGAGATCCCTCAGACCCTTTTAG
TCAGTGTGGAAAATCTCTAGCAGTGGCGCCCGAACAGGGACTTGAAAGCGAAAGGGAAACCAGAGGAGCT
CTCTCGACGCAGGACTCGGCTTGCTGAAGCGCGCACGGCAAGAGGCGAGGGGCGGCGACTGGTGAGTACG
CCAAAAATTTTGACTAGCGGAGGCTAGAAGGAGAGAGATGGGTGCGAGAGCGTCAGTATTAAGCGGGGGA
GAATTAGATCGCGATGGGAAAAAATTCGGTTAAGGCCAGGGGGAAAGAAAAAATATAAATTAAAACATAT
AGTATGGGCAAGCAGGGAGCTAGAACGATTCGCAGTTAATCCTGGCCTGTTAGAAACATCAGAAGGCTGT
AGACAAATACTGGGACAGCTACAACCATCCCTTCAGACAGGATCAGAAGAACTTAGATCATTATATAATA
CAGTAGCAACCCTCTATTGTGTGCATCAAAGGATAGAGATAAAAGACACCAAGGAAGCTTTAGACAAGAT
AGAGGAAGAGCAAAACAAAAGTAAGACCACCGCACAGCAAGCGGCCGCTGATCTTCAGACCTGGAGGAGG
AGATATGAGGGACAATTGGAGAAGTGAATTATATAAATATAAAGTAGTAAAAATTGAACCATTAGGAGTA
GCACCCACCAAGGCAAAGAGAAGAGTGGTGCAGAGAGAAAAAAGAGCAGTGGGAATAGGAGCTTTGTTCC
TTGGGTTCTTGGGAGCAGCAGGAAGCACTATGGGCGCAGCGTCAATGACGCTGACGGTACAGGCCAGACA
ATTATTGTCTGGTATAGTGCAGCAGCAGAACAATTTGCTGAGGGCTATTGAGGCGCAACAGCATCTGTTG
CAACTCACAGTCTGGGGCATCAAGCAGCTCCAGGCAAGAATCCTGGCTGTGGAAAGATACCTAAAGGATC
AACAGCTCCTGGGGATTTGGGGTTGCTCTGGAAAACTCATTTGCACCACTGCTGTGCCTTGGAATGCTAG
TTGGAGTAATAAATCTCTGGAACAGATTTGGAATCACACGACCTGGATGGAGTGGGACAGAGAAATTAAC
AATTACACAAGCTTAATACACTCCTTAATTGAAGAATCGCAAAACCAGCAAGAAAAGAATGAACAAGAAT
TATTGGAATTAGATAAATGGGCAAGTTTGTGGAATTGGTTTAACATAACAAATTGGCTGTGGTATATAAA
ATTATTCATAATGATAGTAGGAGGCTTGGTAGGTTTAAGAATAGTTTTTGCTGTACTTTCTATAGTGAAT
AGAGTTAGGCAGGGATATTCACCATTATCGTTTCAGACCCACCTCCCAACCCCGAGGGGACCCGACAGGC
CCGAAGGAATAGAAGAAGAAGGTGGAGAGAGAGACAGAGACAGATCCATTCGATTAGTGAACGGATCTCG
ACGGTATCGGTTAACTTTTAAAAGAAAAGGGGGGATTGGGGGGTACAGTGCAGGGGAAAGAATAGTAGAC
ATAATAGCAACAGACATACAAACTAAAGAATTACAAAAACAAATTACAAAATTCAAAATTTTATCGATAA
GCTTGGGAGTTCCGCGTTACATAACTTACGGTAAATGGCCCGCCTGGCTGACCGCCCAACGACCCCCGCC
CATTGACGTCAATAATGACGTATGTTCCCATAGTAACGCCAATAGGGACTTTCCATTGACGTCAATGGGT
GGAGTATTTACGGTAAACTGCCCACTTGGCAGTACATCAAGTGTATCATATGCCAAGTACGCCCCCTATT
GACGTCAATGACGGTAAATGGCCCGCCTGGCATTATGCCCAGTACATGACCTTATGGGACTTTCCTACTT
GGCAGTACATCTACGTATTAGTCATCGCTATTACCATGGTGATGCGGTTTTGGCAGTACATCAATGGGCG
TGGATAGCGGTTTGACTCACGGGGATTTCCAAGTCTCCACCCCATTGACGTCAATGGGAGTTTGTTTTGG
CACCAAAATCAACGGGACTTTCCAAAATGTCGTAACAACTCCGCCCCATTGACGCAAATGGGCGGTAGGC
GTGTACGGTGGGAGGTCTATATAAGCAGAGCTCGTTTAGTGAACCGTCAGATCGCCTGGAGACGCCACCA
TGGTGTCCAAGGGCGAGGAGGACAACATGGCCTCCCTGCCCGCTACCCACGAGCTGCACATTTTCGGCTC
CATTAACGGCGTGGACTTCGACATGGTGGGCCAGGGCACAGGCAACCCAAACGACGGCTACGAGGAGCTG
AACCTGAAGTCTACAAAGGGCGACCTGCAGTTCTCTCCATGGATCCTGGTGCCCCACATCGGCTACGGCT
TCCACCAGTACCTCCCCTACCCCGACGGCATGTCCCCTTTCCAGGCCGCCATGGTGGACGGCAGCGGCTA
CCAGGTGCACAGGACCATGCAGTTCGAGGACGGCGCTAGCCTGACAGTGAACTACCGCTACACCTACGAG
GGCAGCCACATTAAGGGCGAGGCTCAGGTGAAGGGCACAGGCTTCCCTGCCGACGGCCCTGTGATGACAA
ACTCTCTGACAGCCGCTGACTGGTGCAGATCTAAGAAGACCTACCCAAACGACAAGACCATCATTAGCAC
CTTCAAGTGGTCTTACACCACCGGCAACGGCAAGCGGTACAGAAGCACAGCCAGGACAACATACACATTC
GCTAAGCCCATGGCTGCTAACTACCTGAAGAACCAGCCCATGTACGTGTTCAGGAAGACAGAGCTGAAGC
ACAGCAAGACAGAGCTCAACTTCAAGGAGTGGCAGAAGGCTTTCACCGACGTGATGGGCATGGACGAGCT
GTACAAGAGCGGAGCTACTAACTTCAGCCTGCTGAAGCAGGCTGGAGACGTGGAGGAGAACCCTGGACCT
ATGAAAAAGCCTGAACTCACCGCGACGTCTGTCGAGAAGTTTCTGATCGAAAAGTTCGACAGCGTCTCCG
ACCTGATGCAGCTCTCGGAGGGCGAAGAATCTCGTGCTTTCAGCTTCGATGTAGGAGGGCGTGGATATGT
CCTGCGGGTAAATAGCTGCGCCGATGGTTTCTACAAAGATCGTTATGTTTATCGGCACTTTGCATCGGCC
GCGCTCCCGATTCCGGAAGTGCTTGACATTGGGGAATTCAGCGAGAGCCTGACCTATTGCATCTCCCGCC
GTGCACAGGGTGTCACGTTGCAAGACCTGCCTGAAACCGAACTGCCCGCTGTTCTGCAGCCGGTCGCGGA
GGCCATGGATGCGATCGCTGCGGCCGATCTTAGCCAGACGAGCGGGTTCGGCCCATTCGGACCGCAAGGA
ATCGGTCAATACACTACATGGCGTGATTTCATATGCGCGATTGCTGATCCCCATGTGTATCACTGGCAAA
CTGTGATGGACGACACCGTCAGTGCGTCCGTCGCGCAGGCTCTCGATGAGCTGATGCTTTGGGCCGAGGA
CTGCCCCGAAGTCCGGCACCTCGTGCACGCGGATTTCGGCTCCAACAATGTCCTGACGGACAATGGCCGC
ATAACAGCGGTCATTGACTGGAGCGAGGCGATGTTCGGGGATTCCCAATACGAGGTCGCCAACATCTTCT
TCTGGAGGCCGTGGTTGGCTTGTATGGAGCAGCAGACGCGCTACTTCGAGCGGAGGCATCCGGAGCTTGC
AGGATCGCCGCGGCTCCGGGCGTATATGCTCCGCATTGGTCTTGACCAACTCTATCAGAGCTTGGTTGAC
GGCAATTTCGATGATGCAGCTTGGGCGCAGGGTCGATGCGACGCAATCGTCCGATCCGGAGCCGGGACTG
TCGGGCGTACACAAATCGCCCGCAGAAGCGCGGCCGTCTGGACCGATGGCTGTGTAGAAGTACTCGCCGA
TAGTGGAAACCGACGCCCCAGCACTCGTCCGAGGGCAAAGGAATAATCACCCAGCTTTCTTGTACAAAGT
GGTTGATATCCAGCACAGTGGCGGCCGCTCGACAATCAACCTCTGGATTACAAAATTTGTGAAAGATTGA
CTGGTATTCTTAACTATGTTGCTCCTTTTACGCTATGTGGATACGCTGCTTTAATGCCTTTGTATCATGC
TATTGCTTCCCGTATGGCTTTCATTTTCTCCTCCTTGTATAAATCCTGGTTGCTGTCTCTTTATGAGGAG
TTGTGGCCCGTTGTCAGGCAACGTGGCGTGGTGTGCACTGTGTTTGCTGACGCAACCCCCACTGGTTGGG
GCATTGCCACCACCTGTCAGCTCCTTTCCGGGACTTTCGCTTTCCCCCTCCCTATTGCCACGGCGGAACT
CATCGCCGCCTGCCTTGCCCGCTGCTG
Features (pLannotate 1.2.2; 28 found; start..end, strand, type, name):
    312..449     +  CDS            nef (fragment): NEF_HV1LA - Experimental evidence at protein level: Swiss-Prot protein existence level 1. Extracellular Nef protein targets CD4(+) T-lymphocytes for apoptosis by interacting with CXCR4 surface receptors. From Human immunodeficiency virus type 1 group M subtype B (isolate Lai) (HIV-1).
    435..615     +  LTR            5' LTR (truncated): truncated 5' long terminal repeat (LTR) from HIV-1
    687..808     +  polyA_signal   SV40 poly(A) signal: SV40 polyadenylation signal
    848..983     +  rep_origin     SV40 ori: SV40 origin of replication
   1004..1022    -  promoter       T7 promoter: promoter for bacteriophage T7 RNA polymerase
   1030..1185    +  CDS            lacZα (fragment): LacZα fragment of β-galactosidase; lacZ fragment
   1190..1618    +  rep_origin     f1 ori (sequence partly withheld): f1 bacteriophage origin of replication; arrow indicates direction of (+) strand synthesis
   1671..1775    +  promoter       AmpR promoter: bla
   1776..2636    +  CDS            AmpR: β-lactamase; bla; confers resistance to ampicillin, carbenicillin, and related antibiotics
   2807..3395    +  rep_origin     ori: high-copy-number ColE1/pMB1/pBR322/pUC origin of replication
   3578..3670    +  CDS            lacI (fragment): lac repressor; lacI; The lac repressor binds to the lac operator to inhibit transcription in E. coli. This inhibition can be relieved by adding lactose or isopropyl-β-D-thiogalactopyranoside (IPTG).
   3683..3704    +  protein_bind   CAP binding site: CAP binding activates transcription in the presence of cAMP. E. coli catabolite activator protein
   3719..3749    +  promoter       lac promoter: promoter for the E. coli lac operon
   3757..3773    +  protein_bind   lac operator: The lac repressor binds to the lac operator to inhibit transcription in E. coli. This inhibition can be relieved by adding lactose or isopropyl-β-D-thiogalactopyranoside (IPTG). lac repressor encoded by lacI
   3818..3836    +  promoter       T3 promoter: promoter for bacteriophage T3 RNA polymerase
   3864..4090    +  promoter       RSV promoter: Rous sarcoma virus enhancer/promoter
   4091..4271    +  LTR            5' LTR (truncated): truncated 5' long terminal repeat (LTR) from HIV-1
   4318..4443    +  misc_feature   HIV-1 Ψ: packaging signal of human immunodeficiency virus type 1
   4427..4790    +  CDS            HIV-1 gag (fragment): gag protein from human immunodeficiency virus 1; gag
   4936..5169    +  misc_feature   RRE: The Rev response element (RRE) of HIV-1 allows for Rev-dependent mRNA export from the nucleus to the cytoplasm.
   5546..5646    +  CDS            Rev (fragment): human immunodeficiency virus 1 (HIV-1) Rev protein; rev; enhances nuclear export of unspliced and incompletely spliced viral mRNAs
   5665..5781    +  misc_feature   cPPT/CTS: central polypurine tract and central termination sequence of HIV-1
   5804..6107    +  enhancer       CMV enhancer: human cytomegalovirus immediate early enhancer
   6108..6311    +  promoter       CMV promoter: human cytomegalovirus (CMV) immediate early promoter
   6349..7056    +  CDS            mNeonGreen: mNeonGreen is a basic (constitutively fluorescent) green/yellow fluorescent protein published in 2013, derived from Branchiostoma lanceolatum. It is reported to be a very rapidly-maturing monomer with moderate acid sensitivity.
   7120..8142    +  CDS            hph: KHYB_ECOLX - Experimental evidence at protein level: Swiss-Prot protein existence level 1. The aminoglycoside phosphotransferases achieve inactivation of their antibiotic substrates by phosphorylation. Only phosphorylates hygromycin and closely related compounds such as demethyl analogs and destomycin. From Escherichia coli.
   8148..8172    -  protein_bind   attB2: mutant version of attB; recombination site for the Gateway® BP reaction BP Clonase™
   8203..245     +  misc_feature   WPRE (across the origin): woodchuck hepatitis virus posttranscriptional regulatory element
