[The description below was written by a language model from this plasmid's Addgene catalogue record and pLannotate feature annotations shown in this document.]
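Description:
G1088E_pLenti-CMV-mNeonGreen-2A-HygroR is an 8.5 kb lentiviral transfer plasmid built on a pLenti backbone, designed to deliver a combined green fluorescence and hygromycin resistance marker into mammalian cells. It is propagated in E. coli through a high-copy ColE1/pUC-type origin with ampicillin selection (AmpR under its own bla promoter). The backbone also carries an f1 origin, an SV40 origin and poly(A) signal, and remnants of a lac cloning region flanked by T7 and T3 promoters.

The viral portion has a third-generation-style layout. An RSV promoter fused to a truncated HIV-1 5' LTR drives transcription of the genomic RNA in packaging cells. It is followed by the Ψ packaging signal with a partial gag sequence, the Rev response element for Rev-dependent nuclear export, and the cPPT/CTS, which aids transduction. A second truncated LTR annotation downstream of the payload, preceded by a nef fragment, corresponds to the 3' LTR. Between these elements, the CMV enhancer and promoter drive a single open reading frame encoding mNeonGreen, a bright monomeric green/yellow fluorescent protein, linked by a 2A sequence to hygromycin phosphotransferase (hph). The 2A itself is not annotated, but the gap between the two coding regions is consistent with it. This arrangement yields both proteins from one transcript, so transduced cells are fluorescent and hygromycin-resistant. A leftover attB2 Gateway site follows the cassette, and a WPRE enhances transcript expression.

According to the record, the vector is used as a green, hygromycin-selectable genome for pseudotyped virus infections in multiplexed receptor experiments, such as assays on ACE2 variant libraries with SARS-CoV-2 spike pseudoviruses.
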