Addgene plasmid #216279: G1088E_pLenti-CMV-mNeonGreen-2A-HygroR
Purpose: Green and hygromycin resistant lentiviral vector plasmid for multiplexed receptor pseudovirus experiments
Depositing lab: Kenneth Matreyek. Depositing organization: Case Western Reserve University. Publication: Pseudotyped virus infection of multiplexed ACE2 libraries reveals SARS-CoV-2 variant shifts in receptor usage. Shukla N, Roelle SM, Snell JC, DelSignore O, Bruchez AM, Matreyek KA. PLoS Pathog. 2024 May 20;20(5):e1012044. doi: 10.1371/journal.ppat.1012044. PubMed 38768238.
Backbone
  Vector backbone: pLenti
  Vector type: Lentiviral
  Selectable markers: Hygromycin
Growth in bacteria
  Bacterial resistance: Ampicillin, 100 μg/mL
  Growth temperature: 37°C
  Growth strain: NEB Stable
  Copy number: Unknown
Gene/Insert
  Gene/Insert name: mNeonGreen-2A-Hpt
  Species: Synthetic
  Promoter: CMV
  Cloning method: Gibson Cloning
  Sequencing primers: 5′ CGCAAATGGGCGGTAGGCGTG
Terms and licenses: Academic/Nonprofit Terms; Industry Terms: Not Available to Industry
How to cite: G1088E_pLenti-CMV-mNeonGreen-2A-HygroR was a gift from Kenneth Matreyek (Addgene plasmid # 216279 ; http://n2t.net/addgene:216279 ; RRID:Addgene_216279)
